Addgene plasmid #61363: pcDNA-dCas9-p300 Core (1396/1397 SY/WW)
Purpose: encodes S. pyogenes dCas9 with c-terminal fusion of human p300 HAT core (aa 1048-1664; inactivating mutation 1396/1397 SY/WW) driven by CMV promoter
Depositing lab: Charles Gersbach. Depositing organization: Duke University. Publication: Epigenome editing by a CRISPR-Cas9-based acetyltransferase activates genes from promoters and enhancers. Hilton IB, D'Ippolito AM, Vockley CM, Thakore PI, Crawford GE, Reddy TE, Gersbach CA. Nat Biotechnol. 2015 May;33(5):510-7. doi: 10.1038/nbt.3199. Epub 2015 Apr 6. PubMed 25849900.
Backbone
  Vector backbone: pcDNA3.1
  Backbone manufacturer: Invitrogen; Life Technologies
  Total vector size (bp): 11475
  Vector type: Mammalian Expression, CRISPR, Synthetic Biology
Growth in bacteria
  Bacterial resistance: Ampicillin, 100 μg/mL
  Growth temperature: 37°C
  Growth strain: Stbl3
  Copy number: High Copy
Gene/Insert
  Gene/Insert name: S.pyogenes dCas9 with c-terminal human p300 Core effector fusion (aa 1048-1664 of human p300)
  Species: H. sapiens (human), Synthetic; S. pyogenes
  Insert size (bp): 6138
  Mutation: D10A; H840A in S.pyogenes Cas9; 1396/1397 SY/WW mutation in p300 Core
  GenBank ID: WP_010922251.1 NP_001420.2
  Entrez Gene: EP300 (a.k.a. KAT3B, MKHK2, RSTS2, p300)
  Promoter: CMV
  Tag / fusion protein: Flag (N terminal on insert); SV40 NLS (N terminal on insert); SV40 NLS (C terminal on insert); HA (C terminal on insert)
  Cloning method: Restriction Enzyme; 5′ cloning site AscI (not destroyed); 3′ cloning site PmeI (not destroyed)
  Sequencing primers: 5′ CMV F; 3′ Bgh R
Terms and licenses: Academic/Nonprofit Terms; Industry Terms: Not Available to Industry
How to cite: pcDNA-dCas9-p300 Core (1396/1397 SY/WW) was a gift from Charles Gersbach (Addgene plasmid # 61363 ; http://n2t.net/addgene:61363 ; RRID:Addgene_61363)
