[The description below was written by a language model from this plasmid's Addgene catalogue record and pLannotate feature annotations shown in this document.]
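Description:
pcDNA-dCas9-p300 Core (1396/1397 SY/WW) is an 11.5 kb mammalian expression plasmid built on the pcDNA3.1 backbone for CRISPR-based epigenome editing experiments. It is propagated in E. coli through a high-copy ColE1/pUC-type origin with ampicillin selection (AmpR under its own bla promoter), and it also carries an f1 origin. For mammalian cells, the backbone provides an SV40 promoter-driven neomycin phosphotransferase cassette with an SV40 polyadenylation signal, which would allow G418 selection of stable transfectants. Short annotated fragments of ble, lacI, the lac promoter/operator and an HIV-1 LTR appear to be backbone remnants or partial sequence matches rather than functional parts.

The payload is a roughly 6.1 kb fusion gene transcribed from the CMV immediate-early enhancer/promoter and terminated by the bGH polyadenylation signal, with a T7 promoter lying just upstream of the coding region. The open reading frame begins with a 3xFLAG epitope and an SV40 nuclear localization signal, followed by Streptococcus pyogenes dCas9. The D10A and H840A substitutions abolish its nuclease activity while preserving guide RNA-directed DNA binding. Fused to its C terminus is the human p300 histone acetyltransferase core (residues 1048–1664 of EP300), followed according to the catalogue record by a second SV40 NLS and an HA tag. In this version the p300 core carries the 1396/1397 SY/WW substitution, which the record describes as inactivating. The plasmid encodes no guide RNA, so one must be supplied separately. This construct most plausibly serves as a catalytically dead control alongside the active dCas9-p300 Core fusion, letting users test whether gene activation at targeted promoters and enhancers depends on acetyltransferase activity rather than on dCas9 binding or p300 scaffolding alone.
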