Features (pLannotate 1.2.2; 22 found; start..end, strand, type, name):
     28..80      -  misc_feature   bom (fragment): basis of mobility region from pBR322
    235..614     +  enhancer       CMV enhancer: human cytomegalovirus immediate early enhancer
    615..818     +  promoter       CMV promoter: human cytomegalovirus (CMV) immediate early promoter
    814..847     +  LTR            5' LTR (truncated) (fragment): truncated 5' long terminal repeat (LTR) from HIV-1
    863..881     +  promoter       T7 promoter: promoter for bacteriophage T7 RNA polymerase
    907..972     +  CDS            3xFLAG: three tandem FLAG® epitope tags, followed by an enterokinase cleavage site
   1009..5112    +  CDS            dCas9: catalytically dead mutant of the Cas9 endonuclease from the Streptococcus pyogenes Type II CRISPR/Cas system RNA-guided DNA-binding protein that lacks endonuclease activity due to the D10A mutation in the RuvC catalytic domain and the H840A mutation in the HNH catalytic domain
   5167..7017    +  CDS            p300 core: catalytic histone acetyltransferase core of the human E1A-associated protein p300 (Delvecchio et al., 2013); EP300
   7075..7299    +  polyA_signal   bGH poly(A) signal: bovine growth hormone polyadenylation signal
   7303..7324    +  promoter       SV40 promoter (fragment): SV40 enhancer and early promoter
   7345..7773    +  rep_origin     f1 ori (sequence partly withheld): f1 bacteriophage origin of replication; arrow indicates direction of (+) strand synthesis
   7787..8116    +  promoter       SV40 promoter: SV40 enhancer and early promoter
   8183..8974    +  CDS            neo: KKA2_KLEPN - Also known as kan, nptII. Experimental evidence at protein level: Swiss-Prot protein existence level 1. Resistance to kanamycin, neomycin, paromomycin, ribostamycin, butirosin and gentamicin B. From Klebsiella pneumoniae.
   8998..9156    +  CDS            ble (fragment): BLE_KLEPN - Experimental evidence at protein level: Swiss-Prot protein existence level 1. Binding protein with a strong affinity to the bleomycin family of antibiotics. Binds to CL990; an antimitotic-antibiotic compound. From Klebsiella pneumoniae.
   9151..9272    +  polyA_signal   SV40 poly(A) signal: SV40 polyadenylation signal
   9343..9365    -  protein_bind   lac operator (fragment): The lac repressor binds to the lac operator to inhibit transcription in E. coli. This inhibition can be relieved by adding lactose or isopropyl-β-D-thiogalactopyranoside (IPTG). lac repressor encoded by lacI
   9369..9399    -  promoter       lac promoter: promoter for the E. coli lac operon
   9414..9435    -  protein_bind   CAP binding site: CAP binding activates transcription in the presence of cAMP. E. coli catabolite activator protein
   9448..9540    -  CDS            lacI (fragment): lac repressor; lacI; The lac repressor binds to the lac operator to inhibit transcription in E. coli. This inhibition can be relieved by adding lactose or isopropyl-β-D-thiogalactopyranoside (IPTG).
   9723..10308   -  rep_origin     ori: high-copy-number ColE1/pMB1/pBR322/pUC origin of replication
  10479..11339   -  CDS            AmpR: β-lactamase; bla; confers resistance to ampicillin, carbenicillin, and related antibiotics
  11340..11444   -  promoter       AmpR promoter: bla
>Addgene plasmid #61363 | pcDNA-dCas9-p300 Core (1396/1397 SY/WW) | depositor full sequence | sequence record 99798 | Expected full sequence
GACGGATCGGGAGATCTCCCGATCCCCTATGGTGCACTCTCAGTACAATCTGCTCTGATGCCGCATAGTT
AAGCCAGTATCTGCTCCCTGCTTGTGTGTTGGAGGTCGCTGAGTAGTGCGCGAGCAAAATTTAAGCTACA
ACAAGGCAAGGCTTGACCGACAATTGCATGAAGAATCTGCTTAGGGTTAGGCGTTTTGCGCTGCTTCGCG
ATGTACGGGCCAGATATACGCGTTGACATTGATTATTGACTAGTTATTAATAGTAATCAATTACGGGGTC
ATTAGTTCATAGCCCATATATGGAGTTCCGCGTTACATAACTTACGGTAAATGGCCCGCCTGGCTGACCG
CCCAACGACCCCCGCCCATTGACGTCAATAATGACGTATGTTCCCATAGTAACGCCAATAGGGACTTTCC
ATTGACGTCAATGGGTGGAGTATTTACGGTAAACTGCCCACTTGGCAGTACATCAAGTGTATCATATGCC
AAGTACGCCCCCTATTGACGTCAATGACGGTAAATGGCCCGCCTGGCATTATGCCCAGTACATGACCTTA
TGGGACTTTCCTACTTGGCAGTACATCTACGTATTAGTCATCGCTATTACCATGGTGATGCGGTTTTGGC
AGTACATCAATGGGCGTGGATAGCGGTTTGACTCACGGGGATTTCCAAGTCTCCACCCCATTGACGTCAA
TGGGAGTTTGTTTTGGCACCAAAATCAACGGGACTTTCCAAAATGTCGTAACAACTCCGCCCCATTGACG
CAAATGGGCGGTAGGCGTGTACGGTGGGAGGTCTATATAAGCAGAGCTCTCTGGCTAACTAGAGAACCCA
CTGCTTACTGGCTTATCGAAATTAATACGACTCACTATAGGGAGACCCAAGCTGGCTAGCGCCATGGACT
ACAAAGACCATGACGGTGATTATAAAGATCATGACATCGATTACAAGGATGACGATGACAAGATGGCCCC
CAAGAAGAAGAGGAAGGTGGGCCGCGGAATGGATAAGAAATACTCAATAGGCTTAGCTATCGGCACAAAT
AGCGTCGGATGGGCGGTGATCACTGATGAATATAAGGTTCCGTCTAAAAAGTTCAAGGTTCTGGGAAATA
CAGACCGCCACAGTATCAAAAAAAATCTTATAGGGGCTCTTTTATTTGACAGTGGAGAGACAGCGGAAGC
GACTCGTCTCAAACGGACAGCTCGTAGAAGGTATACACGTCGGAAGAATCGTATTTGTTATCTACAGGAG
ATTTTTTCAAATGAGATGGCGAAAGTAGATGATAGTTTCTTTCATCGACTTGAAGAGTCTTTTTTGGTGG
AAGAAGACAAGAAGCATGAACGTCATCCTATTTTTGGAAATATAGTAGATGAAGTTGCTTATCATGAGAA
ATATCCAACTATCTATCATCTGCGAAAAAAATTGGTAGATTCTACTGATAAAGCGGATTTGCGCTTAATC
TATTTGGCCTTAGCGCATATGATTAAGTTTCGTGGTCATTTTTTGATTGAGGGAGATTTAAATCCTGATA
ATAGTGATGTGGACAAACTATTTATCCAGTTGGTACAAACCTACAATCAATTATTTGAAGAAAACCCTAT
TAACGCAAGTGGAGTAGATGCTAAAGCGATTCTTTCTGCACGATTGAGTAAATCAAGACGATTAGAAAAT
CTCATTGCTCAGCTCCCCGGTGAGAAGAAAAATGGCTTATTTGGGAATCTCATTGCTTTGTCATTGGGTT
TGACCCCTAATTTTAAATCAAATTTTGATTTGGCAGAAGATGCTAAATTACAGCTTTCAAAAGATACTTA
CGATGATGATTTAGATAATTTATTGGCGCAAATTGGAGATCAATATGCTGATTTGTTTTTGGCAGCTAAG
AATTTATCAGATGCTATTTTACTTTCAGATATCCTAAGAGTAAATACTGAAATAACTAAGGCTCCCCTAT
CAGCTTCAATGATTAAACGCTACGATGAACATCATCAAGACTTGACTCTTTTAAAAGCTTTAGTTCGACA
ACAACTTCCAGAAAAGTATAAAGAAATCTTTTTTGATCAATCAAAAAACGGATATGCAGGTTATATTGAT
GGGGGAGCTAGCCAAGAAGAATTTTATAAATTTATCAAACCAATTTTAGAAAAAATGGATGGTACTGAGG
AATTATTGGTGAAACTAAATCGTGAAGATTTGCTGCGCAAGCAACGGACCTTTGACAACGGCTCTATTCC
CCATCAAATTCACTTGGGTGAGCTGCATGCTATTTTGAGAAGACAAGAAGACTTTTATCCATTTTTAAAA
GACAATCGTGAGAAGATTGAAAAAATCTTGACTTTTCGAATTCCTTATTATGTTGGTCCATTGGCGCGTG
GCAATAGTCGTTTTGCATGGATGACTCGGAAGTCTGAAGAAACAATTACCCCATGGAATTTTGAAGAAGT
TGTCGATAAAGGTGCTTCAGCTCAATCATTTATTGAACGCATGACAAACTTTGATAAAAATCTTCCAAAT
GAAAAAGTACTACCAAAACATAGTTTGCTTTATGAGTATTTTACGGTTTATAACGAATTGACAAAGGTCA
AATATGTTACTGAAGGAATGCGAAAACCAGCATTTCTTTCAGGTGAACAGAAGAAAGCCATTGTTGATTT
ACTCTTCAAAACAAATCGAAAAGTAACCGTTAAGCAATTAAAAGAAGATTATTTCAAAAAAATAGAATGT
TTTGATAGTGTTGAAATTTCAGGAGTTGAAGATAGATTTAATGCTTCATTAGGTACCTACCATGATTTGC
TAAAAATTATTAAAGATAAAGATTTTTTGGATAATGAAGAAAATGAAGATATCTTAGAGGATATTGTTTT
AACATTGACCTTATTTGAAGATAGGGAGATGATTGAGGAAAGACTTAAAACATATGCTCACCTCTTTGAT
GATAAGGTGATGAAACAGCTTAAACGTCGCCGTTATACTGGTTGGGGACGTTTGTCTCGAAAATTGATTA
ATGGTATTAGGGATAAGCAATCTGGCAAAACAATATTAGATTTTTTGAAATCAGATGGTTTTGCCAATCG
CAATTTTATGCAGCTGATCCATGATGATAGTTTGACATTTAAAGAAGACATTCAAAAAGCACAAGTGTCT
GGACAAGGCGATAGTTTACATGAACATATTGCAAATTTAGCTGGTAGCCCTGCTATTAAAAAAGGTATTT
TACAGACTGTAAAAGTTGTTGATGAATTGGTCAAAGTAATGGGGCGGCATAAGCCAGAAAATATCGTTAT
TGAAATGGCACGTGAAAATCAGACAACTCAAAAGGGCCAGAAAAATTCGCGAGAGCGTATGAAACGAATC
GAAGAAGGTATCAAAGAATTAGGAAGTCAGATTCTTAAAGAGCATCCTGTTGAAAATACTCAATTGCAAA
ATGAAAAGCTCTATCTCTATTATCTCCAAAATGGAAGAGACATGTATGTGGACCAAGAATTAGATATTAA
TCGTTTAAGTGATTATGATGTCGATGCCATTGTTCCACAAAGTTTCCTTAAAGACGATTCAATAGACAAT
AAGGTCTTAACGCGTTCTGATAAAAATCGTGGTAAATCGGATAACGTTCCAAGTGAAGAAGTAGTCAAAA
AGATGAAAAACTATTGGAGACAACTTCTAAACGCCAAGTTAATCACTCAACGTAAGTTTGATAATTTAAC
GAAAGCTGAACGTGGAGGTTTGAGTGAACTTGATAAAGCTGGTTTTATCAAACGCCAATTGGTTGAAACT
CGCCAAATCACTAAGCATGTGGCACAAATTTTGGATAGTCGCATGAATACTAAATACGATGAAAATGATA
AACTTATTCGAGAGGTTAAAGTGATTACCTTAAAATCTAAATTAGTTTCTGACTTCCGAAAAGATTTCCA
ATTCTATAAAGTACGTGAGATTAACAATTACCATCATGCCCATGATGCGTATCTAAATGCCGTCGTTGGA
ACTGCTTTGATTAAGAAATATCCAAAACTTGAATCGGAGTTTGTCTATGGTGATTATAAAGTTTATGATG
TTCGTAAAATGATTGCTAAGTCTGAGCAAGAAATAGGCAAAGCAACCGCAAAATATTTCTTTTACTCTAA
TATCATGAACTTCTTCAAAACAGAAATTACACTTGCAAATGGAGAGATTCGCAAACGCCCTCTAATCGAA
ACTAATGGGGAAACTGGAGAAATTGTCTGGGATAAAGGGCGAGATTTTGCCACAGTGCGCAAAGTATTGT
CCATGCCCCAAGTCAATATTGTCAAGAAAACAGAAGTACAGACAGGCGGATTCTCCAAGGAGTCAATTTT
ACCAAAAAGAAATTCGGACAAGCTTATTGCTCGTAAAAAAGACTGGGATCCAAAAAAATATGGTGGTTTT
GATAGTCCAACGGTAGCTTATTCAGTCCTAGTGGTTGCTAAGGTGGAAAAAGGGAAATCGAAGAAGTTAA
AATCCGTTAAAGAGTTACTAGGGATCACAATTATGGAAAGAAGTTCCTTTGAAAAAAATCCGATTGACTT
TTTAGAAGCTAAAGGATATAAGGAAGTTAAAAAAGACTTAATCATTAAACTACCTAAATATAGTCTTTTT
GAGTTAGAAAACGGTCGTAAACGGATGCTGGCTAGTGCCGGAGAATTACAAAAAGGAAATGAGCTGGCTC
TGCCAAGCAAATATGTGAATTTTTTATATTTAGCTAGTCATTATGAAAAGTTGAAGGGTAGTCCAGAAGA
TAACGAACAAAAACAATTGTTTGTGGAGCAGCATAAGCATTATTTAGATGAGATTATTGAGCAAATCAGT
GAATTTTCTAAGCGTGTTATTTTAGCAGATGCCAATTTAGATAAAGTTCTTAGTGCATATAACAAACATA
GAGACAAACCAATACGTGAACAAGCAGAAAATATTATTCATTTATTTACGTTGACGAATCTTGGAGCTCC
CGCTGCTTTTAAATATTTTGATACAACAATTGATCGTAAACGATATACGTCTACAAAAGAAGTTTTAGAT
GCCACTCTTATCCATCAATCCATCACTGGTCTTTATGAAACACGCATTGATTTGAGTCAGCTAGGAGGTG
ACCCAATTGCCGGATCCAAGGCTAGCCCGAAAAAGAAACGCAAAGTTGGGCGCGCCATTTTCAAACCAGA
AGAACTACGACAGGCACTGATGCCAACTTTGGAGGCACTTTACCGTCAGGATCCAGAATCCCTTCCCTTT
CGTCAACCTGTGGACCCTCAGCTTTTAGGAATCCCTGATTACTTTGATATTGTGAAGAGCCCCATGGATC
TTTCTACCATTAAGAGGAAGTTAGACACTGGACAGTATCAGGAGCCCTGGCAGTATGTCGATGATATTTG
GCTTATGTTCAATAATGCCTGGTTATATAACCGGAAAACATCACGGGTATACAAATACTGCTCCAAGCTC
TCTGAGGTCTTTGAACAAGAAATTGACCCAGTGATGCAAAGCCTTGGATACTGTTGTGGCAGAAAGTTGG
AGTTCTCTCCACAGACACTGTGTTGCTACGGCAAACAGTTGTGCACAATACCTCGTGATGCCACTTATTA
CAGTTACCAGAACAGGTATCATTTCTGTGAGAAGTGTTTCAATGAGATCCAAGGGGAGAGCGTTTCTTTG
GGGGATGACCCTTCCCAGCCTCAAACTACAATAAATAAAGAACAATTTTCCAAGAGAAAAAATGACACAC
TGGATCCTGAACTGTTTGTTGAATGTACAGAGTGCGGAAGAAAGATGCATCAGATCTGTGTCCTTCACCA
TGAGATCATCTGGCCTGCTGGATTCGTCTGTGATGGCTGTTTAAAGAAAAGTGCACGAACTAGGAAAGAA
AATAAGTTTTCTGCTAAAAGGTTGCCATCTACCAGACTTGGCACCTTTCTAGAGAATCGTGTGAATGACT
TTCTGAGGCGACAGAATCACCCTGAGTCAGGAGAGGTCACTGTTAGAGTAGTTCATGCTTCTGACAAAAC
CGTGGAAGTAAAACCAGGCATGAAAGCAAGGTTTGTGGACAGTGGAGAGATGGCAGAATCCTTTCCATAC
CGAACCAAAGCCCTCTTTGCCTTTGAAGAAATTGATGGTGTTGACCTGTGCTTCTTTGGCATGCATGTTC
AAGAGTATGGCTCTGACTGCCCTCCACCCAACCAGAGGAGAGTATACATATGGTGGCTCGATAGTGTTCA
TTTCTTCCGTCCTAAATGCTTGAGGACTGCAGTCTATCATGAAATCCTAATTGGATATTTAGAATATGTC
AAGAAATTAGGTTACACAACAGGGCATATTTGGGCATGTCCACCAAGTGAGGGAGATGATTATATCTTCC
ATTGCCATCCTCCTGACCAGAAGATACCCAAGCCCAAGCGACTGCAGGAATGGTACAAAAAAATGCTTGA
CAAGGCTGTATCAGAGCGTATTGTCCATGACTACAAGGATATTTTTAAACAAGCTACTGAAGATAGATTA
ACAAGTGCAAAGGAATTGCCTTATTTCGAGGGTGATTTCTGGCCCAATGTTCTGGAAGAAAGCATTAAGG
AACTGGAACAGGAGGAAGAAGAGAGAAAACGAGAGGAAAACACCAGCAATGAAAGCACAGATGTGACCAA
GGGAGACAGCAAAAATGCTAAAAAGAAGAATAATAAGAAAACCAGCAAAAATAAGAGCAGCCTGAGTAGG
GGCAACAAGAAGAAACCCGGGATGCCCAATGTATCTAACGACCTCTCACAGAAACTATATGCCACCATGG
AGAAGCATAAAGAGGTCTTCTTTGTGATCCGCCTCATTGCTGGCCCTGCTGCCAACTCCCTGCCTCCCAT
TGTTGATCCTGATCCTCTCATCCCCTGCGATCTGATGGATGGTCGGGATGCGTTTCTCACGCTGGCAAGG
GACAAGCACCTGGAGTTCTCTTCACTCCGAAGAGCCCAGTGGTCCACCATGTGCATGCTGGTGGAGCTGC
ACACGCAGAGCCAGGACTACCCGTACGACGTTCCGGACTACGCTTCTTGAGTTTAAACCGCTGATCAGCC
TCGACTGTGCCTTCTAGTTGCCAGCCATCTGTTGTTTGCCCCTCCCCCGTGCCTTCCTTGACCCTGGAAG
GTGCCACTCCCACTGTCCTTTCCTAATAAAATGAGGAAATTGCATCGCATTGTCTGAGTAGGTGTCATTC
TATTCTGGGGGGTGGGGTGGGGCAGGACAGCAAGGGGGAGGATTGGGAAGACAATAGCAGGCATGCTGGG
GATGCGGTGGGCTCTATGGCTTCTGAGGCGGAAAGAACCAGCTGGGGCTCTAGGGGGTATCCCC
[124 nt withheld, positions 7345-7468]
C
[91 nt withheld, positions 7470-7560]
A
[49 nt withheld, positions 7562-7610]
CCTTTGACGTTGGAGTCCACGTTCTTT
[37 nt withheld, positions 7638-7674]
ACCCTATCTCGGTCTATTCTTTTGATTTATAAGGGATTTTGCCGATTTCGGCCTATTGGTTAAAAAATGA
GCTGATTTAACAAAAATTTAACGCGAATTAATTCTGTGGAATGTGTGTCAGTTAGGGTGTGGAAAGTCCC
CAGGCTCCCCAGCAGGCAGAAGTATGCAAAGCATGCATCTCAATTAGTCAGCAACCAGGTGTGGAAAGTC
CCCAGGCTCCCCAGCAGGCAGAAGTATGCAAAGCATGCATCTCAATTAGTCAGCAACCATAGTCCCGCCC
CTAACTCCGCCCATCCCGCCCCTAACTCCGCCCAGTTCCGCCCATTCTCCGCCCCATGGCTGACTAATTT
TTTTTATTTATGCAGAGGCCGAGGCCGCCTCTGCCTCTGAGCTATTCCAGAAGTAGTGAGGAGGCTTTTT
TGGAGGCCTAGGCTTTTGCAAAAAGCTCCCGGGAGCTTGTATATCCATTTTCGGATCTGATCAAGAGACA
GGATGAGGATCGTTTCGCATGATTGAACAAGATGGATTGCACGCAGGTTCTCCGGCCGCTTGGGTGGAGA
GGCTATTCGGCTATGACTGGGCACAACAGACAATCGGCTGCTCTGATGCCGCCGTGTTCCGGCTGTCAGC
GCAGGGGCGCCCGGTTCTTTTTGTCAAGACCGACCTGTCCGGTGCCCTGAATGAACTGCAGGACGAGGCA
GCGCGGCTATCGTGGCTGGCCACGACGGGCGTTCCTTGCGCAGCTGTGCTCGACGTTGTCACTGAAGCGG
GAAGGGACTGGCTGCTATTGGGCGAAGTGCCGGGGCAGGATCTCCTGTCATCTCACCTTGCTCCTGCCGA
GAAAGTATCCATCATGGCTGATGCAATGCGGCGGCTGCATACGCTTGATCCGGCTACCTGCCCATTCGAC
CACCAAGCGAAACATCGCATCGAGCGAGCACGTACTCGGATGGAAGCCGGTCTTGTCGATCAGGATGATC
TGGACGAAGAGCATCAGGGGCTCGCGCCAGCCGAACTGTTCGCCAGGCTCAAGGCGCGCATGCCCGACGG
CGAGGATCTCGTCGTGACCCATGGCGATGCCTGCTTGCCGAATATCATGGTGGAAAATGGCCGCTTTTCT
GGATTCATCGACTGTGGCCGGCTGGGTGTGGCGGACCGCTATCAGGACATAGCGTTGGCTACCCGTGATA
TTGCTGAAGAGCTTGGCGGCGAATGGGCTGACCGCTTCCTCGTGCTTTACGGTATCGCCGCTCCCGATTC
GCAGCGCATCGCCTTCTATCGCCTTCTTGACGAGTTCTTCTGAGCGGGACTCTGGGGTTCGAAATGACCG
ACCAAGCGACGCCCAACCTGCCATCACGAGATTTCGATTCCACCGCCGCCTTCTATGAAAGGTTGGGCTT
CGGAATCGTTTTCCGGGACGCCGGCTGGATGATCCTCCAGCGCGGGGATCTCATGCTGGAGTTCTTCGCC
CACCCCAACTTGTTTATTGCAGCTTATAATGGTTACAAATAAAGCAATAGCATCACAAATTTCACAAATA
AAGCATTTTTTTCACTGCATTCTAGTTGTGGTTTGTCCAAACTCATCAATGTATCTTATCATGTCTGTAT
ACCGTCGACCTCTAGCTAGAGCTTGGCGTAATCATGGTCATAGCTGTTTCCTGTGTGAAATTGTTATCCG
CTCACAATTCCACACAACATACGAGCCGGAAGCATAAAGTGTAAAGCCTGGGGTGCCTAATGAGTGAGCT
AACTCACATTAATTGCGTTGCGCTCACTGCCCGCTTTCCAGTCGGGAAACCTGTCGTGCCAGCTGCATTA
ATGAATCGGCCAACGCGCGGGGAGAGGCGGTTTGCGTATTGGGCGCTCTTCCGCTTCCTCGCTCACTGAC
TCGCTGCGCTCGGTCGTTCGGCTGCGGCGAGCGGTATCAGCTCACTCAAAGGCGGTAATACGGTTATCCA
CAGAATCAGGGGATAACGCAGGAAAGAACATGTGAGCAAAAGGCCAGCAAAAGGCCAGGAACCGTAAAAA
GGCCGCGTTGCTGGCGTTTTTCCATAGGCTCCGCCCCCCTGACGAGCATCACAAAAATCGACGCTCAAGT
CAGAGGTGGCGAAACCCGACAGGACTATAAAGATACCAGGCGTTTCCCCCTGGAAGCTCCCTCGTGCGCT
CTCCTGTTCCGACCCTGCCGCTTACCGGATACCTGTCCGCCTTTCTCCCTTCGGGAAGCGTGGCGCTTTC
TCATAGCTCACGCTGTAGGTATCTCAGTTCGGTGTAGGTCGTTCGCTCCAAGCTGGGCTGTGTGCACGAA
CCCCCCGTTCAGCCCGACCGCTGCGCCTTATCCGGTAACTATCGTCTTGAGTCCAACCCGGTAAGACACG
ACTTATCGCCACTGGCAGCAGCCACTGGTAACAGGATTAGCAGAGCGAGGTATGTAGGCGGTGCTACAGA
GTTCTTGAAGTGGTGGCCTAACTACGGCTACACTAGAAGAACAGTATTTGGTATCTGCGCTCTGCTGAAG
CCAGTTACCTTCGGAAAAAGAGTTGGTAGCTCTTGATCCGGCAAACAAACCACCGCTGGTAGCGGTTTTT
TTGTTTGCAAGCAGCAGATTACGCGCAGAAAAAAAGGATCTCAAGAAGATCCTTTGATCTTTTCTACGGG
GTCTGACGCTCAGTGGAACGAAAACTCACGTTAAGGGATTTTGGTCATGAGATTATCAAAAAGGATCTTC
ACCTAGATCCTTTTAAATTAAAAATGAAGTTTTAAATCAATCTAAAGTATATATGAGTAAACTTGGTCTG
ACAGTTACCAATGCTTAATCAGTGAGGCACCTATCTCAGCGATCTGTCTATTTCGTTCATCCATAGTTGC
CTGACTCCCCGTCGTGTAGATAACTACGATACGGGAGGGCTTACCATCTGGCCCCAGTGCTGCAATGATA
CCGCGAGACCCACGCTCACCGGCTCCAGATTTATCAGCAATAAACCAGCCAGCCGGAAGGGCCGAGCGCA
GAAGTGGTCCTGCAACTTTATCCGCCTCCATCCAGTCTATTAATTGTTGCCGGGAAGCTAGAGTAAGTAG
TTCGCCAGTTAATAGTTTGCGCAACGTTGTTGCCATTGCTACAGGCATCGTGGTGTCACGCTCGTCGTTT
GGTATGGCTTCATTCAGCTCCGGTTCCCAACGATCAAGGCGAGTTACATGATCCCCCATGTTGTGCAAAA
AAGCGGTTAGCTCCTTCGGTCCTCCGATCGTTGTCAGAAGTAAGTTGGCCGCAGTGTTATCACTCATGGT
TATGGCAGCACTGCATAATTCTCTTACTGTCATGCCATCCGTAAGATGCTTTTCTGTGACTGGTGAGTAC
TCAACCAAGTCATTCTGAGAATAGTGTATGCGGCGACCGAGTTGCTCTTGCCCGGCGTCAATACGGGATA
ATACCGCGCCACATAGCAGAACTTTAAAAGTGCTCATCATTGGAAAACGTTCTTCGGGGCGAAAACTCTC
AAGGATCTTACCGCTGTTGAGATCCAGTTCGATGTAACCCACTCGTGCACCCAACTGATCTTCAGCATCT
TTTACTTTCACCAGCGTTTCTGGGTGAGCAAAAACAGGAAGGCAAAATGCCGCAAAAAAGGGAATAAGGG
CGACACGGAAATGTTGAATACTCATACTCTTCCTTTTTCAATATTATTGAAGCATTTATCAGGGTTATTG
TCTCATGAGCGGATACATATTTGAATGTATTTAGAAAAATAAACAAATAGGGGTTCCGCGCACATTTCCC
CGAAAAGTGCCACCTGACGTC
