>Addgene plasmid #61363 | pcDNA-dCas9-p300 Core (1396/1397 SY/WW) | depositor partial sequence | sequence record 99797 | p300 Core Effector Fusion (aa 1048-1664 of human p300; mutation 1396/1397 SY/WW)
GCTAGGAGGTGACCCAATTGCCGGATCCAAGGCTAGCCCGAAAAAGAAACGCAAAGTTGGGCGCGCCATT
TTCAAACCAGAAGAACTACGACAGGCACTGATGCCAACTTTGGAGGCACTTTACCGTCAGGATCCAGAAT
CCCTTCCCTTTCGTCAACCTGTGGACCCTCAGCTTTTAGGAATCCCTGATTACTTTGATATTGTGAAGAG
CCCCATGGATCTTTCTACCATTAAGAGGAAGTTAGACACTGGACAGTATCAGGAGCCCTGGCAGTATGTC
GATGATATTTGGCTTATGTTCAATAATGCCTGGTTATATAACCGGAAAACATCACGGGTATACAAATACT
GCTCCAAGCTCTCTGAGGTCTTTGAACAAGAAATTGACCCAGTGATGCAAAGCCTTGGATACTGTTGTGG
CAGAAAGTTGGAGTTCTCTCCACAGACACTGTGTTGCTACGGCAAACAGTTGTGCACAATACCTCGTGAT
GCCACTTATTACAGTTACCAGAACAGGTATCATTTCTGTGAGAAGTGTTTCAATGAGATCCAAGGGGAGA
GCGTTTCTTTGGGGGATGACCCTTCCCAGCCTCAAACTACAATAAATAAAGAACAATTTTCCAAGAGAAA
AAATGACACACTGGATCCTGAACTGTTTGTTGAATGTACAGAGTGCGGAAGAAAGATGCATCAGATCTGT
GTCCTTCACCATGAGATCATCTGGCCTGCTGGATTCGTCTGTGATGGCTGTTTAAAGAAAAGTGCACGAA
CTAGGAAAGAAAATAAGTTTTCTGCTAAAAGGTTGCCATCTACCAGACTTGGCACCTTTCTAGAGAATCG
TGTGAATGACTTTCTGAGGCGACAGAATCACCCTGAGTCAGGAGAGGTCACTGTTAGAGTAGTTCATGCT
TCTGACAAAACCGTGGAAGTAAAACCAGGCATGAAAGCAAGGTTTGTGGACAGTGGAGAGATGGCAGAAT
CCTTTCCATACCGAACCAAAGCCCTCTTTGCCTTTGAAGAAATTGATGGTGTTGACCTGTGCTTCTTTGG
CATGCATGTTCAAGAGTATGGCTCTGACTGCCCTCCACCCAACCAGAGGAGAGTATACATATGGTGGCTC
GATAGTGTTCATTTCTTCCGTCCTAAATGCTTGAGGACTGCAGTCTATCATGAAATCCTAATTGGATATT
TAGAATATGTCAAGAAATTAGGTTACACAACAGGGCATATTTGGGCATGTCCACCAAGTGAGGGAGATGA
TTATATCTTCCATTGCCATCCTCCTGACCAGAAGATACCCAAGCCCAAGCGACTGCAGGAATGGTACAAA
AAAATGCTTGACAAGGCTGTATCAGAGCGTATTGTCCATGACTACAAGGATATTTTTAAACAAGCTACTG
AAGATAGATTAACAAGTGCAAAGGAATTGCCTTATTTCGAGGGTGATTTCTGGCCCAATGTTCTGGAAGA
AAGCATTAAGGAACTGGAACAGGAGGAAGAAGAGAGAAAACGAGAGGAAAACACCAGCAATGAAAGCACA
GATGTGACCAAGGGAGACAGCAAAAATGCTAAAAAGAAGAATAATAAGAAAACCAGCAAAAATAAGAGCA
GCCTGAGTAGGGGCAACAAGAAGAAACCCGGGATGCCCAATGTATCTAACGACCTCTCACAGAAACTATA
TGCCACCATGGAGAAGCATAAAGAGGTCTTCTTTGTGATCCGCCTCATTGCTGGCCCTGCTGCCAACTCC
CTGCCTCCCATTGTTGATCCTGATCCTCTCATCCCCTGCGATCTGATGGATGGTCGGGATGCGTTTCTCA
CGCTGGCAAGGGACAAGCACCTGGAGTTCTCTTCACTCCGAAGAGCCCAGTGGTCCACCATGTGCATGCT
GGTGGAGCTGCACACGCAGAGCCAGGACTACCCGTACGACGTTCCGGACTACGCTTCTTGAGTTTAAACC
GCTGATCAGCCTCGACTGTGCCTTCTAGTTGCCAGCCATCTGTT
