>Addgene plasmid #61363 | pcDNA-dCas9-p300 Core (1396/1397 SY/WW) | addgene partial sequence | sequence record 108085 | CMV-F 5'-CGCAAATGGGCGGTAGGCGTG-3'
ACTGCTTACTGGCTTATCGAAATTAATACGACTCACTATAGGGAGACCCAAGCTGGCTAGCGCCATGGAC
TACAAAGACCATGACGGTGATTATAAAGATCATGACATCGATTACAAGGATGACGATGACAAGATGGCCC
CCAAGAAGAAGAGGAAGGTGGGCCGCGGAATGGATAAGAAATACTCAATAGGCTTAGCTATCGGCACAAA
TAGCGTCGGATGGGCGGTGATCACTGATGAATATAAGGTTCCGTCTAAAAAGTTCAAGGTTCTGGGAAAT
ACAGACCGCCACAGTATCAAAAAAAATCTTATAGGGGCTCTTTTATTTGACAGTGGAGAGACAGCGGAAG
CGACTCGTCTCAAACGGACAGCTCGTAGAAGGTATACACGTCGGAAGAATCGTATTTGTTATCTACAGGA
GATTTTTTCAAATGAGATGGCGAAAGTAGATGATAGTTTCTTTCATCGACTTGAAGAGTCTTTTTTGGTG
GAAGAAGACAAGAAGCATGAACGTCATCCTATTTTTGGAAATATAGTAGATGAAGTTGCTTATCATGAGA
AATATCCAACTATCTATCATCTGCG
