>Addgene plasmid #61363 | pcDNA-dCas9-p300 Core (1396/1397 SY/WW) | addgene partial sequence | sequence record 108086 | BGH-rev 5'-TAGAAGGCACAGTCGAGG-3'
GAAGCGTAGTCCGGAACGTCGTACGGGTAGTCCTGGCTCTGCGTGTGCAGCTCCACCAGCATGCACATGG
TGGACCACTGGGCTCTTCGGAGTGAAGAGAACTCCAGGTGCTTGTCCCTTGCCAGCGTGAGAAACGCATC
CCGACCATCCATCAGATCGCAGGGGATGAGAGGATCAGGATCAACAATGGGAGGCAGGGAGTTGGCAGCA
GGGCCAGCAATGAGGCGGATCACAAAGAAGACCTCTTTATGCTTCTCCATGGTGGCATATAGTTTCTGTG
AGAGGTCGTTAGATACATTGGGCATCCCGGGTTTCTTCTTGTTGCCCCTACTCAGGCTGCTCTTATTTTT
GCTGGTTTTCTTATTATTCTTCTTTTTAGCATTTTTGCTGTCTCCCTTGGTCACATCTGTGCTTTCATTG
CTGGTGTTTTCCTCTCGTTTTCTCTCTTCTTCCTCCTGTTCCAGTTCCTTAATGCTTTCTTCCAGAACAT
TGGGCCAGAAATCACCCTCGAAATAAGGCAATTCCTTTGCACTTGTTAATCTATCTTCAGTAGCTTGTTT
AAAAATATCCTTGTAGTCATGGACAATACGCTCTGATACAGCCTTGTCAAGCATTTTTTTGTACCATTCC
TGCAGTCGCTTGGGCTTGGGTATCTTCTGGTCAGGAGGATGGCAATGGAAGATATAATCATCTCCCTCAC
TTGGTGGACATG
