>Addgene plasmid #61363 | pcDNA-dCas9-p300 Core (1396/1397 SY/WW) | addgene partial sequence | sequence record 109258 | hEP300-F 5'-ATACCGAACCAAAGCCCTCT-3'
CATGCATGTTCAAGAGTATGGCTCTGACTGCCCTCCACCCAACCAGAGGAGAGTATACATATGGTGGCTC
GATAGTGTTCATTTCTTCCGTCCTAAATGCTTGAGGACTGCAGTCTATCATGAAATCCTAATTGGATATT
TAGAATATGTCAAGAAATTAGGTTACACAACAGGGCATATTTGGGCATGTCCACCAAGTGAGGGAGATGA
TTATATCTTCCATTGCCATCCTCCTGACCAGAAGATACCCAAGCCCAAGCGACTGCAGGAATGGTACAAA
AAAATGCTTGACAAGGCTGTATCAGAGCGTATTGTCCATGACTACAAGGATATTTTTAAACAAGCTACTG
AAGATAGATTAACAAGTGCAAAGGAATTGCCTTATTTCGAGGGTGATTTCTGGCCCAATGTTCTGGAAGA
AAGCATTAAGGAACTGGAACAGGAGGAAGAAGAGAGAAAACGAGAGGAAAACACCAGCAATGAAAGCACA
GATGTGACCAAGGGAGACAGCAAAAATGCTAAAAAGAAGAATAATAAGAAAACCAGCAAAAATAAGAGCA
GCCTGAGTAGGGGCAACAAGAAGAAACCCGGGATGCCCAATGTATCTAACGACCTCTCACAGAAACTATA
TGCCACCATGGAGAAGCATAAAGAGGTCTTCTTTGTGATCCGCCTCATTGCTGGCCCTGCTGCCAACTCC
CTGCCTCCCATTGTTGATCCTGATCCTCTCATCCCCTGCGATCTGATGGAT
