>Addgene plasmid #61363 | pcDNA-dCas9-p300 Core (1396/1397 SY/WW) | addgene partial sequence | sequence record 109259 | dCas9-F3 5'-CACGCATTGATTTGAGTCAGC-3'
GTTGGGCGCGCCATTTTCAAACCAGAAGAACTACGACAGGCACTGATGCCAACTTTGGAGGCACTTTACC
GTCAGGATCCAGAATCCCTTCCCTTTCGTCAACCTGTGGACCCTCAGCTTTTAGGAATCCCTGATTACTT
TGATATTGTGAAGAGCCCCATGGATCTTTCTACCATTAAGAGGAAGTTAGACACTGGACAGTATCAGGAG
CCCTGGCAGTATGTCGATGATATTTGGCTTATGTTCAATAATGCCTGGTTATATAACCGGAAAACATCAC
GGGTATACAAATACTGCTCCAAGCTCTCTGAGGTCTTTGAACAAGAAATTGACCCAGTGATGCAAAGCCT
TGGATACTGTTGTGGCAGAAAGTTGGAGTTCTCTCCACAGACACTGTGTTGCTACGGCAAACAGTTGTGC
ACAATACCTCGTGATGCCACTTATTACAGTTACCAGAACAGGTATCATTTCTGTGAGAAGTGTTTCAATG
AGATCCAAGGGGAGAGCGTTTCTTTGGGGGATGACCCTTCCCAGCCTCAAACTACAATAAATAAAGAACA
ATTTTCCAAGAGAAAAAATGACACACTGGATCCTGAACTGTTTGTTGAATGTACAGAGTGCGGAAGAAAG
ATGCATCAGATCTGTGTCCTTCACCATGAGATCATCTGGCCTGCTGGATTCGTCTGTGATGGCTGTTTAA
AG
